Addgene plasmid #117120: pJet1.2 specR cassette
Purpose: Spectinomycin resistance cassette
Depositing lab: Stephan Gruber. Depositing organization: Universite de Lausanne (UNIL). Publication: High-Throughput Allelic Replacement Screening in Bacillus subtilis. Diebold-Durand ML, Burmann F, Gruber S. Methods Mol Biol. 2019;2004:49-61. doi: 10.1007/978-1-4939-9520-2_5. PubMed 31147909.
Backbone
  Vector backbone: pJet1.2
  Backbone manufacturer: Thermo scientific
  Backbone size w/o insert (bp): 2974
  Total vector size (bp): 4010
  Vector type: Golden gate donor vector for gene targeting in Bacillus subtilis
Growth in bacteria
  Bacterial resistance: Ampicillin, 100 μg/mL
  Growth temperature: 37°C
  Growth strain: DH5alpha
  Copy number: High Copy
Gene/Insert
  Gene/Insert name: Spectinomycin resistance cassette for Bacillus subtilis selection
  Species: Bacillus subtilis
  Insert size (bp): 1010
  Cloning method: Unknown
  Sequencing primers: 5′ CGACTCACTATAGGGAGAGCGGC; 3′ AAGAACATCGATTTTCCATGGCAG
Terms and licenses: Academic/Nonprofit Terms; Industry Terms: Not Available to Industry
Depositor comments: Donor vector that encodes for a Spectinomycin selection marker for Golden gate assembly reactions. Overhangs generated upon BsaI cleavage : AATA (Rup) and TCTA (Rdo). (Gruber lab reference pSG487)
How to cite: pJet1.2 specR cassette was a gift from Stephan Gruber (Addgene plasmid # 117120 ; http://n2t.net/addgene:117120 ; RRID:Addgene_117120)
