[The description below was written by a language model from this plasmid's Addgene catalogue record, the feature table of its GenBank file and pLannotate feature annotations shown in this document.]
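Description:
pJet1.2 specR cassette is a Golden Gate donor plasmid built on the commercial pJet1.2 cloning backbone and used as a source of a spectinomycin selection marker for gene targeting in Bacillus subtilis. It is about 4.0 kb in total, with an insert of roughly 1 kb. It is propagated in E. coli as a high-copy plasmid through its ColE1/pUC-type origin and selected with ampicillin via the bla (AmpR) gene and its own promoter. Other annotated backbone elements are a T7 promoter upstream of the insertion site and, downstream, a lac UV5 promoter, a CAP binding site and a short lacI fragment. These are remnants of the cloning vector and are not part of the payload.

The insert carries an open reading frame that sequence annotation matches to the Staphylococcus aureus spectinomycin adenylyltransferase (ant1/spc1), which confers resistance to spectinomycin but not streptomycin. The catalogue lists Bacillus subtilis as the insert species, which appears to reflect the intended selection host and not the origin of the gene. The promoter driving the marker is not annotated in the record.

According to the depositor, BsaI digestion releases the cassette with defined four-base overhangs, designated Rup and Rdo. This allows it to be ligated in a fixed position and orientation alongside other modules in a one-pot Golden Gate reaction. In the associated allelic replacement method, such assemblies are used to introduce engineered alleles into the B. subtilis chromosome, with spectinomycin resistance identifying the recombinants.
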