LOCUS       Exported 4009 bp ds-DNA circular SYN 12-MAY-2021
DEFINITION  Spectinomycin resistance cassette.
ACCESSION   .
VERSION     .
KEYWORDS    pJet1.2 specR cassette
SOURCE      synthetic DNA construct
  ORGANISM  synthetic DNA construct
REFERENCE   1 (bases 1 to 4009)
  AUTHORS   Diebold-Durand ML, Burmann F, Gruber S
  TITLE     High-Throughput Allelic Replacement Screening in Bacillus subtilis.
  JOURNAL   Methods Mol Biol. 2019;2004:49-61. doi: 10.1007/978-1-4939-9520-2_5.
  PUBMED    31147909
REFERENCE   2 (bases 1 to 4009)
  AUTHORS   .
  TITLE     Direct Submission
  JOURNAL   Exported May 12, 2021 from SnapGene Server 1.1.58
            http://www.snapgene.com
FEATURES             Location/Qualifiers
     source          1..4009
                     /organism="synthetic DNA construct"
                     /mol_type="other DNA"
     primer_bind     305..324
                     /label=T7
                     /note="T7 promoter, forward primer"
     promoter        305..323
                     /label=T7 promoter
                     /note="promoter for bacteriophage T7 RNA polymerase"
     promoter        complement(1841..1871)
                     /label=lac UV5 promoter
                     /note="E. coli lac promoter with an ""up"" mutation"
     protein_bind    1886..1907
                     /label=CAP binding site
                     /bound_moiety="E. coli catabolite activator protein"
                     /note="CAP binding activates transcription in the presence
                     of cAMP."
     primer_bind     complement(2027..2044)
                     /label=L4440
                     /note="L4440 vector, forward primer"
     rep_origin      complement(2198..2786)
                     /direction=LEFT
                     /label=ori
                     /note="high-copy-number ColE1/pMB1/pBR322/pUC origin of
                     replication"
     primer_bind     complement(2278..2297)
                     /label=pBR322ori-F
                     /note="pBR322 origin, forward primer"
     CDS             complement(2957..3817)
                     /codon_start=1
                     /gene="bla"
                     /product="beta-lactamase"
                     /label=AmpR
                     /note="confers resistance to ampicillin, carbenicillin, and
                     related antibiotics"
                     /translation="MSIQHFRVALIPFFAAFCLPVFAHPETLVKVKDAEDQLGARVGYI
                     ELDLNSGKILESFRPEERFPMMSTFKVLLCGAVLSRIDAGQEQLGRRIHYSQNDLVEYS
                     PVTEKHLTDGMTVRELCSAAITMSDNTAANLLLTTIGGPKELTAFLHNMGDHVTRLDRW
                     EPELNEAIPNDERDTTMPVAMATTLRKLLTGELLTLASRQQLIDWMEADKVAGPLLRSA
                     LPAGWFIADKSGAGERGSRGIIAALGPDGKPSRIVVIYTTGSQATMDERNRQIAEIGAS
                     LIKHW"
     primer_bind     3580..3599
                     /label=Amp-R
                     /note="Ampicillin resistance gene, reverse primer"
     promoter        complement(3818..3922)
                     /gene="bla"
                     /label=AmpR promoter
     primer_bind     3990..4008
                     /label=pBRforEco
                     /note="pBR322 vectors, upsteam of EcoRI site, forward
                     primer"
ORIGIN
        1 gcccctgcag ccgaattata ttatttttgc caaataattt ttaacaaaag ctctgaagtc
       61 ttcttcattt aaattcttag atgatacttc atctggaaaa ttgtcccaat tagtagcatc
      121 acgctgtgag taagttctaa accatttttt tattgttgta ttatctctaa tcttactact
      181 cgatgagttt tcggtattat ctctattttt aacttggagc aggttccatt cattgttttt
      241 ttcatcatag tgaataaaat caactgcttt aacacttgtg cctgaacacc atatccatcc
      301 ggcgtaatac gactcactat agggagagcg gccgccagat cttccggatg gctcgagttt
      361 ttcagcaaga tgttacaggt ctcgaatatc ttcttacttc tgtataataa agaataatta
      421 ttaatctgta gacaaattgt gaaaggatgt acttaaacgc taacggtcag ctttattgaa
      481 cagtaattta agtatatgtc caatctaggg taagtaaatt gagtatcaat ataaacttta
      541 tatgaacata atcaacgagg tgaaatcatg agcaatttga ttaacggaaa aataccaaat
      601 caagcgattc aaacattaaa aatcgtaaaa gatttatttg gaagttcaat agttggagta
      661 tatctatttg gttcagcagt aaatggtggt ttacgcatta acagcgatgt agatgttcta
      721 gtcgtcgtga atcatagttt acctcaatta actcgaaaaa aactaacaga aagactaatg
      781 actatatcag gaaagattgg aaatacggat tctgttagac cacttgaagt tacggttata
      841 aataggagtg aagttgtccc ttggcaatat cctccaaaaa gagaatttat atacggtgag
      901 tggctcaggg gtgaatttga gaatggacaa attcaggaac caagctatga tcctgatttg
      961 gctattgttt tagcacaagc aagaaagaat agtatttctc tatttggtcc tgattcttca
     1021 agtatacttg tctccgtacc tttgacagat attcgaagag caattaagga ttctttgcca
     1081 gaactaattg aggggataaa aggtgatgag cgtaatgtaa ttttaaccct agctcgaatg
     1141 tggcaaacag tgactactgg tgaaattacc tcgaaagatg tcgctgcaga atgggctata
     1201 cctcttttac ctaaagagca tgtaacttta ctggatatag ctagaaaagg ctatcgggga
     1261 gagtgtgatg ataagtggga aggactatat tcaaaggtga aagcactcgt taagtatatg
     1321 aaaaattcta tagaaacttc tctcaattaa gaaaaaggcc ccaacatctt ggggcctttt
     1381 tcttttttat ctacgagacc caatgaatct ttctagaaga tctcctacaa tattctcagc
     1441 tgccatggaa aatcgatgtt cttcttttat tctctcaaga ttttcaggct gtatattaaa
     1501 acttatatta agaactatgc taaccacctc atcaggaacc gttgtaggtg gcgtgggttt
     1561 tcttggcaat cgactctcat gaaaactacg agctaaatat tcaatatgtt cctcttgacc
     1621 aactttattc tgcatttttt ttgaacgagg tttagagcaa gcttcaggaa actgagacag
     1681 gaattttatt aaaaatttaa attttgaaga aagttcaggg ttaatagcat ccattttttg
     1741 ctttgcaagt tcctcagcat tcttaacaaa agacgtctct tttgacatgt ttaaagttta
     1801 aacctcctgt gtgaaattat tatccgctca taattccaca cattatacga gccggaagca
     1861 taaagtgtaa agcctggggt gcctaatgag tgagctaact cacattaatt gcgttgcgct
     1921 cactgccaat tgctttccag tcgggaaacc tgtcgtgcca gctgcattaa tgaatcggcc
     1981 aacgcgcggg gagaggcggt ttgcgtattg ggcgctcttc cgcttcctcg ctcactgact
     2041 cgctgcgctc ggtcgttcgg ctgcggcgag cggtatcagc tcactcaaag gcggtaatac
     2101 ggttatccac agaatcaggg gataacgcag gaaagaacat gtgagcaaaa ggccagcaaa
     2161 aggccaggaa ccgtaaaaag gccgcgttgc tggcgttttt ccataggctc cgcccccctg
     2221 acgagcatca caaaaatcga cgctcaagtc agaggtggcg aaacccgaca ggactataaa
     2281 gataccaggc gtttccccct ggaagctccc tcgtgcgctc tcctgttccg accctgccgc
     2341 ttaccggata cctgtccgcc tttctccctt cgggaagcgt ggcgctttct catagctcac
     2401 gctgtaggta tctcagttcg gtgtaggtcg ttcgctccaa gctgggctgt gtgcacgaac
     2461 cccccgttca gcccgaccgc tgcgccttat ccggtaacta tcgtcttgag tccaacccgg
     2521 taagacacga cttatcgcca ctggcagcag ccactggtaa caggattagc agagcgaggt
     2581 atgtaggcgg tgctacagag ttcttgaagt ggtggcctaa ctacggctac actagaagga
     2641 cagtatttgg tatctgcgct ctgctgaagc cagttacctt cggaaaaaga gttggtagct
     2701 cttgatccgg caaacaaacc accgctggta gcggtggttt ttttgtttgc aagcagcaga
     2761 ttacgcgcag aaaaaaagga tctcaagaag atcctttgat cttttctacg gggtctgacg
     2821 ctcagtggaa cgaaaactca cgttaaggga ttttggtcat gagattatca aaaaggatct
     2881 tcacctagat ccttttaaat taaaaatgaa gttttaaatc aatctaaagt atatatgagt
     2941 aaacttggtc tgacagttac caatgcttaa tcagtgaggc acctatctca gcgatctgtc
     3001 tatttcgttc atccatagtt gcctgactcc ccgtcgtgta gataactacg atacgggagg
     3061 gcttaccatc tggccccagt gctgcaatga taccgcgaga cccacgctca ccggctccag
     3121 atttatcagc aataaaccag ccagccggaa gggccgagcg cagaagtggt cctgcaactt
     3181 tatccgcctc catccagtct attaattgtt gccgggaagc tagagtaagt agttcgccag
     3241 ttaatagttt gcgcaacgtt gttgccattg ctacaggcat cgtggtgtca cgctcgtcgt
     3301 ttggtatggc ttcattcagc tccggttccc aacgatcaag gcgagttaca tgatccccca
     3361 tgttgtgcaa aaaagcggtt agctccttcg gtcctccgat cgttgtcaga agtaagttgg
     3421 ccgcagtgtt atcactcatg gttatggcag cactgcataa ttctcttact gtcatgccat
     3481 ccgtaagatg cttttctgtg actggtgagt actcaaccaa gtcattctga gaatagtgta
     3541 tgcggcgacc gagttgctct tgcccggcgt caatacggga taataccgcg ccacatagca
     3601 gaactttaaa agtgctcatc attggaaaac gttcttcggg gcgaaaactc tcaaggatct
     3661 taccgctgtt gagatccagt tcgatgtaac ccactcgtgc acccaactga tcttcagcat
     3721 cttttacttt caccagcgtt tctgggtgag caaaaacagg aaggcaaaat gccgcaaaaa
     3781 agggaataag ggcgacacgg aaatgttgaa tactcatact cttccttttt caatattatt
     3841 gaagcattta tcagggttat tgtctcatga gcggatacat atttgaatgt atttagaaaa
     3901 ataaacaaat aggggttccg cgcacatttc cccgaaaagt gccacctgac gtctaagaaa
     3961 ccattattat catgacatta acctataaaa ataggcgtat cacgaggcc
//
