Features (pLannotate 1.2.2; 8 found; start..end, strand, type, name):
    305..323     +  promoter       T7 promoter: promoter for bacteriophage T7 RNA polymerase
    568..1347    +  CDS            ant1: S9AD_STAAN - Also known as spc1. Experimental evidence at protein level: Swiss-Prot protein existence level 1. Mediates bacterial resistance to the antibiotic spectinomycin but not streptomycin. From Staphylococcus aureus (strain N315).
   1841..1871    -  promoter       lac UV5 promoter: E. coli lac promoter with an "up" mutation
   1886..1907    -  protein_bind   CAP binding site: CAP binding activates transcription in the presence of cAMP. E. coli catabolite activator protein
   1932..2015    -  CDS            lacI (fragment): lac repressor; lacI; The lac repressor binds to the lac operator to inhibit transcription in E. coli. This inhibition can be relieved by adding lactose or isopropyl-β-D-thiogalactopyranoside (IPTG).
   2198..2786    -  rep_origin     ori: high-copy-number ColE1/pMB1/pBR322/pUC origin of replication
   2957..3817    -  CDS            AmpR: β-lactamase; bla; confers resistance to ampicillin, carbenicillin, and related antibiotics
   3818..3922    -  promoter       AmpR promoter: bla
>Addgene plasmid #117120 | pJet1.2 specR cassette | addgene full sequence | sequence record 226944 | Addgene NGS Result
GCCCCTGCAGCCGAATTATATTATTTTTGCCAAATAATTTTTAACAAAAGCTCTGAAGTCTTCTTCATTT
AAATTCTTAGATGATACTTCATCTGGAAAATTGTCCCAATTAGTAGCATCACGCTGTGAGTAAGTTCTAA
ACCATTTTTTTATTGTTGTATTATCTCTAATCTTACTACTCGATGAGTTTTCGGTATTATCTCTATTTTT
AACTTGGAGCAGGTTCCATTCATTGTTTTTTTCATCATAGTGAATAAAATCAACTGCTTTAACACTTGTG
CCTGAACACCATATCCATCCGGCGTAATACGACTCACTATAGGGAGAGCGGCCGCCAGATCTTCCGGATG
GCTCGAGTTTTTCAGCAAGATGTTACAGGTCTCGAATATCTTCTTACTTCTGTATAATAAAGAATAATTA
TTAATCTGTAGACAAATTGTGAAAGGATGTACTTAAACGCTAACGGTCAGCTTTATTGAACAGTAATTTA
AGTATATGTCCAATCTAGGGTAAGTAAATTGAGTATCAATATAAACTTTATATGAACATAATCAACGAGG
TGAAATCATGAGCAATTTGATTAACGGAAAAATACCAAATCAAGCGATTCAAACATTAAAAATCGTAAAA
GATTTATTTGGAAGTTCAATAGTTGGAGTATATCTATTTGGTTCAGCAGTAAATGGTGGTTTACGCATTA
ACAGCGATGTAGATGTTCTAGTCGTCGTGAATCATAGTTTACCTCAATTAACTCGAAAAAAACTAACAGA
AAGACTAATGACTATATCAGGAAAGATTGGAAATACGGATTCTGTTAGACCACTTGAAGTTACGGTTATA
AATAGGAGTGAAGTTGTCCCTTGGCAATATCCTCCAAAAAGAGAATTTATATACGGTGAGTGGCTCAGGG
GTGAATTTGAGAATGGACAAATTCAGGAACCAAGCTATGATCCTGATTTGGCTATTGTTTTAGCACAAGC
AAGAAAGAATAGTATTTCTCTATTTGGTCCTGATTCTTCAAGTATACTTGTCTCCGTACCTTTGACAGAT
ATTCGAAGAGCAATTAAGGATTCTTTGCCAGAACTAATTGAGGGGATAAAAGGTGATGAGCGTAATGTAA
TTTTAACCCTAGCTCGAATGTGGCAAACAGTGACTACTGGTGAAATTACCTCGAAAGATGTCGCTGCAGA
ATGGGCTATACCTCTTTTACCTAAAGAGCATGTAACTTTACTGGATATAGCTAGAAAAGGCTATCGGGGA
GAGTGTGATGATAAGTGGGAAGGACTATATTCAAAGGTGAAAGCACTCGTTAAGTATATGAAAAATTCTA
TAGAAACTTCTCTCAATTAAGAAAAAGGCCCCAACATCTTGGGGCCTTTTTCTTTTTTATCTACGAGACC
CAATGAATCTTTCTAGAAGATCTCCTACAATATTCTCAGCTGCCATGGAAAATCGATGTTCTTCTTTTAT
TCTCTCAAGATTTTCAGGCTGTATATTAAAACTTATATTAAGAACTATGCTAACCACCTCATCAGGAACC
GTTGTAGGTGGCGTGGGTTTTCTTGGCAATCGACTCTCATGAAAACTACGAGCTAAATATTCAATATGTT
CCTCTTGACCAACTTTATTCTGCATTTTTTTTGAACGAGGTTTAGAGCAAGCTTCAGGAAACTGAGACAG
GAATTTTATTAAAAATTTAAATTTTGAAGAAAGTTCAGGGTTAATAGCATCCATTTTTTGCTTTGCAAGT
TCCTCAGCATTCTTAACAAAAGACGTCTCTTTTGACATGTTTAAAGTTTAAACCTCCTGTGTGAAATTAT
TATCCGCTCATAATTCCACACATTATACGAGCCGGAAGCATAAAGTGTAAAGCCTGGGGTGCCTAATGAG
TGAGCTAACTCACATTAATTGCGTTGCGCTCACTGCCAATTGCTTTCCAGTCGGGAAACCTGTCGTGCCA
GCTGCATTAATGAATCGGCCAACGCGCGGGGAGAGGCGGTTTGCGTATTGGGCGCTCTTCCGCTTCCTCG
CTCACTGACTCGCTGCGCTCGGTCGTTCGGCTGCGGCGAGCGGTATCAGCTCACTCAAAGGCGGTAATAC
GGTTATCCACAGAATCAGGGGATAACGCAGGAAAGAACATGTGAGCAAAAGGCCAGCAAAAGGCCAGGAA
CCGTAAAAAGGCCGCGTTGCTGGCGTTTTTCCATAGGCTCCGCCCCCCTGACGAGCATCACAAAAATCGA
CGCTCAAGTCAGAGGTGGCGAAACCCGACAGGACTATAAAGATACCAGGCGTTTCCCCCTGGAAGCTCCC
TCGTGCGCTCTCCTGTTCCGACCCTGCCGCTTACCGGATACCTGTCCGCCTTTCTCCCTTCGGGAAGCGT
GGCGCTTTCTCATAGCTCACGCTGTAGGTATCTCAGTTCGGTGTAGGTCGTTCGCTCCAAGCTGGGCTGT
GTGCACGAACCCCCCGTTCAGCCCGACCGCTGCGCCTTATCCGGTAACTATCGTCTTGAGTCCAACCCGG
TAAGACACGACTTATCGCCACTGGCAGCAGCCACTGGTAACAGGATTAGCAGAGCGAGGTATGTAGGCGG
TGCTACAGAGTTCTTGAAGTGGTGGCCTAACTACGGCTACACTAGAAGAACAGTATTTGGTATCTGCGCT
CTGCTGAAGCCAGTTACCTTCGGAAAAAGAGTTGGTAGCTCTTGATCCGGCAAACAAACCACCGCTGGTA
GCGGTGGTTTTTTTGTTTGCAAGCAGCAGATTACGCGCAGAAAAAAAGGATCTCAAGAAGATCCTTTGAT
CTTTTCTACGGGGTCTGACGCTCAGTGGAACGAAAACTCACGTTAAGGGATTTTGGTCATGAGATTATCA
AAAAGGATCTTCACCTAGATCCTTTTAAATTAAAAATGAAGTTTTAAATCAATCTAAAGTATATATGAGT
AAACTTGGTCTGACAGTTACCAATGCTTAATCAGTGAGGCACCTATCTCAGCGATCTGTCTATTTCGTTC
ATCCATAGTTGCCTGACTCCCCGTCGTGTAGATAACTACGATACGGGAGGGCTTACCATCTGGCCCCAGT
GCTGCAATGATACCGCGAGACCCACGCTCACCGGCTCCAGATTTATCAGCAATAAACCAGCCAGCCGGAA
GGGCCGAGCGCAGAAGTGGTCCTGCAACTTTATCCGCCTCCATCCAGTCTATTAATTGTTGCCGGGAAGC
TAGAGTAAGTAGTTCGCCAGTTAATAGTTTGCGCAACGTTGTTGCCATTGCTACAGGCATCGTGGTGTCA
CGCTCGTCGTTTGGTATGGCTTCATTCAGCTCCGGTTCCCAACGATCAAGGCGAGTTACATGATCCCCCA
TGTTGTGCAAAAAAGCGGTTAGCTCCTTCGGTCCTCCGATCGTTGTCAGAAGTAAGTTGGCCGCAGTGTT
ATCACTCATGGTTATGGCAGCACTGCATAATTCTCTTACTGTCATGCCATCCGTAAGATGCTTTTCTGTG
ACTGGTGAGTACTCAACCAAGTCATTCTGAGAATAGTGTATGCGGCGACCGAGTTGCTCTTGCCCGGCGT
CAATACGGGATAATACCGCGCCACATAGCAGAACTTTAAAAGTGCTCATCATTGGAAAACGTTCTTCGGG
GCGAAAACTCTCAAGGATCTTACCGCTGTTGAGATCCAGTTCGATGTAACCCACTCGTGCACCCAACTGA
TCTTCAGCATCTTTTACTTTCACCAGCGTTTCTGGGTGAGCAAAAACAGGAAGGCAAAATGCCGCAAAAA
AGGGAATAAGGGCGACACGGAAATGTTGAATACTCATACTCTTCCTTTTTCAATATTATTGAAGCATTTA
TCAGGGTTATTGTCTCATGAGCGGATACATATTTGAATGTATTTAGAAAAATAAACAAATAGGGGTTCCG
CGCACATTTCCCCGAAAAGTGCCACCTGACGTCTAAGAAACCATTATTATCATGACATTAACCTATAAAA
ATAGGCGTATCACGAGGCC
